Addgene plasmid #83934: pLenti-sgCTRL-1
Purpose: Lentiviral vector expressing a control sgRNA. NOTE: This plasmid does NOT contain Cas9.
Depositing lab: David Sabatini. Depositing organization: Whitehead Institute for Biomedical Research. Publication: A genome-wide CRISPR screen identifies a restricted set of HIV host dependency factors. Park RJ, Wang T, Koundakjian D, Hultquist JF, Lamothe-Molina P, Monel B, Schumann K, Yu H, Krupzcak KM, Garcia-Beltran W, Piechocka-Trocha A, Krogan NJ, Marson A, Sabatini DM, Lander ES, Hacohen N, Walker BD. Nat Genet. 2016 Dec 19. doi: 10.1038/ng.3741. PubMed 27992415.
Backbone
  Vector backbone: pLenti-sgRNA
  Vector type: Mammalian Expression, Lentiviral, CRISPR
  Selectable markers: Puromycin
Growth in bacteria
  Bacterial resistance: Ampicillin, 100 μg/mL
  Growth temperature: 37°C
  Growth strain: NEB Stable
  Copy number: High Copy
Gene/Insert
  Gene/Insert name: sgCTRL-1
  gRNA/shRNA sequence: GGCATCGCCCTCCTTTGTCA
  Promoter: U6
  Cloning method: Restriction Enzyme; 5′ cloning site BsmBI (destroyed during cloning); 3′ cloning site BsmBI (destroyed during cloning)
  Sequencing primers: 5′ CATATACGATACAAGGCTGTT
Terms and licenses: Academic/Nonprofit Terms; Industry Terms: Not Available to Industry
How to cite: pLenti-sgCTRL-1 was a gift from David Sabatini (Addgene plasmid # 83934 ; http://n2t.net/addgene:83934 ; RRID:Addgene_83934)
