[The description below was written by a language model from this plasmid's Addgene catalogue record and pLannotate feature annotations shown in this document.]
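Description:
pLenti-sgCTRL-1 is a 7.3 kb third-generation-style, self-inactivating lentiviral transfer plasmid built on the pLenti-sgRNA backbone that delivers a control single guide RNA to mammalian cells. It carries no Cas9, so the nuclease has to be supplied separately, for example from a second vector or a Cas9-expressing cell line. In bacteria it is maintained through a high-copy ColE1/pUC-type origin and selected with ampicillin via the bla gene. The backbone also retains an f1 origin, an SV40 origin and poly(A) signal, T7 and T3 promoters, and lac promoter/operator and lacZα/lacI remnants inherited from the parental cloning vector.

The viral portion starts with an RSV enhancer/promoter fused to a truncated HIV-1 5' LTR, which drives Tat-independent transcription of the genomic RNA in packaging cells. This is followed by the Ψ packaging signal with a partial gag sequence and the Rev response element for nuclear export of the unspliced genome. Downstream, a human U6 RNA polymerase III promoter transcribes the control guide joined to the Streptococcus pyogenes Cas9 gRNA scaffold. The guide was inserted between BsmBI sites that were destroyed during cloning. A cPPT/CTS element then precedes an EF-1α core promoter driving puromycin N-acetyltransferase, which allows selection of transduced cells. A WPRE enhances transcript expression, and the ΔU3 3' LTR inactivates LTR promoter activity after integration.

The plasmid was deposited alongside a genome-wide CRISPR screen for HIV host dependency factors. It serves as a control sgRNA for comparison with gene-targeting guides in the same backbone. The record does not state whether the guide is non-targeting or directed at a neutral locus.
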