Features (pLannotate 1.2.2; 27 found; start..end, strand, type, name):
      5..231     +  promoter       RSV promoter: Rous sarcoma virus enhancer/promoter
    232..412     +  LTR            5' LTR (truncated): truncated 5' long terminal repeat (LTR) from HIV-1
    459..584     +  misc_feature   HIV-1 Ψ: packaging signal of human immunodeficiency virus type 1
    568..931     +  CDS            HIV-1 gag (fragment): gag protein from human immunodeficiency virus 1; gag
   1077..1310    +  misc_feature   RRE: The Rev response element (RRE) of HIV-1 allows for Rev-dependent mRNA export from the nucleus to the cytoplasm.
   1687..1713    +  CDS            Rev (fragment): human immunodeficiency virus 1 (HIV-1) Rev protein; rev; enhances nuclear export of unspliced and incompletely spliced viral mRNAs
   1717..1957    +  promoter       U6 promoter: RNA polymerase III promoter for human U6 snRNA
   1986..2061    +  misc_RNA       gRNA scaffold: guide RNA scaffold for the Streptococcus pyogenes CRISPR/Cas9 system
   2109..2226    +  misc_feature   cPPT/CTS: central polypurine tract and central termination sequence of HIV-1
   2295..2506    +  promoter       EF-1α core promoter: core promoter for human elongation factor EF-1α
   2532..3131    +  CDS            PuroR (fragment): puromycin N-acetyltransferase; pac from Streptomyces; confers resistance to puromycin
   3147..3735    +  misc_feature   WPRE: woodchuck hepatitis virus posttranscriptional regulatory element
   3786..3805    +  misc_feature   cPPT/CTS (fragment): central polypurine tract and central termination sequence of HIV-1
   3807..4040    +  LTR            3' LTR (ΔU3): self-inactivating 3' long terminal repeat (LTR) from HIV-1
   4118..4239    +  polyA_signal   SV40 poly(A) signal: SV40 polyadenylation signal
   4279..4414    +  rep_origin     SV40 ori: SV40 origin of replication
   4435..4453    -  promoter       T7 promoter: promoter for bacteriophage T7 RNA polymerase
   4461..4616    +  CDS            lacZα (fragment): LacZα fragment of β-galactosidase; lacZ fragment
   4621..5049    +  rep_origin     f1 ori (sequence partly withheld): f1 bacteriophage origin of replication; arrow indicates direction of (+) strand synthesis
   5102..5206    +  promoter       AmpR promoter: bla
   5207..6067    +  CDS            AmpR: β-lactamase; bla; confers resistance to ampicillin, carbenicillin, and related antibiotics
   6238..6826    +  rep_origin     ori: high-copy-number ColE1/pMB1/pBR322/pUC origin of replication
   7009..7101    +  CDS            lacI (fragment): lac repressor; lacI; The lac repressor binds to the lac operator to inhibit transcription in E. coli. This inhibition can be relieved by adding lactose or isopropyl-β-D-thiogalactopyranoside (IPTG).
   7114..7135    +  protein_bind   CAP binding site: CAP binding activates transcription in the presence of cAMP. E. coli catabolite activator protein
   7150..7180    +  promoter       lac promoter: promoter for the E. coli lac operon
   7188..7204    +  protein_bind   lac operator: The lac repressor binds to the lac operator to inhibit transcription in E. coli. This inhibition can be relieved by adding lactose or isopropyl-β-D-thiogalactopyranoside (IPTG). lac repressor encoded by lacI
   7249..7267    +  promoter       T3 promoter: promoter for bacteriophage T3 RNA polymerase
>Addgene plasmid #83934 | pLenti-sgCTRL-1 | addgene full sequence | sequence record 163166 | Addgene Assembled Sequence
TTAATGTAGTCTTATGCAATACTCTTGTAGTCTTGCAACATGGTAACGATGAGTTAGCAACATGCCTTAC
AAGGAGAGAAAAAGCACCGTGCATGCCGATTGGTGGAAGTAAGGTGGTACGATCGTGCCTTATTAGGAAG
GCAACAGACGGGTCTGACATGGATTGGACGAACCACTGAATTGCCGCATTGCAGAGATATTGTATTTAAG
TGCCTAGCTCGATACATAAACGGGTCTCTCTGGTTAGACCAGATCTGAGCCTGGGAGCTCTCTGGCTAAC
TAGGGAACCCACTGCTTAAGCCTCAATAAAGCTTGCCTTGAGTGCTTCAAGTAGTGTGTGCCCGTCTGTT
GTGTGACTCTGGTAACTAGAGATCCCTCAGACCCTTTTAGTCAGTGTGGAAAATCTCTAGCAGTGGCGCC
CGAACAGGGACTTGAAAGCGAAAGGGAAACCAGAGGAGCTCTCTCGACGCAGGACTCGGCTTGCTGAAGC
GCGCACGGCAAGAGGCGAGGGGCGGCGACTGGTGAGTACGCCAAAAATTTTGACTAGCGGAGGCTAGAAG
GAGAGAGATGGGTGCGAGAGCGTCAGTATTAAGCGGGGGAGAATTAGATCGCGATGGGAAAAAATTCGGT
TAAGGCCAGGGGGAAAGAAAAAATATAAATTAAAACATATAGTATGGGCAAGCAGGGAGCTAGAACGATT
CGCAGTTAATCCTGGCCTGTTAGAAACATCAGAAGGCTGTAGACAAATACTGGGACAGCTACAACCATCC
CTTCAGACAGGATCAGAAGAACTTAGATCATTATATAATACAGTAGCAACCCTCTATTGTGTGCATCAAA
GGATAGAGATAAAAGACACCAAGGAAGCTTTAGACAAGATAGAGGAAGAGCAAAACAAAAGTAAGACCAC
CGCACAGCAAGCGGCCGCTGATCTTCAGACCTGGAGGAGGAGATATGAGGGACAATTGGAGAAGTGAATT
ATATAAATATAAAGTAGTAAAAATTGAACCATTAGGAGTAGCACCCACCAAGGCAAAGAGAAGAGTGGTG
CAGAGAGAAAAAAGAGCAGTGGGAATAGGAGCTTTGTTCCTTGGGTTCTTGGGAGCAGCAGGAAGCACTA
TGGGCGCAGCGTCAATGACGCTGACGGTACAGGCCAGACAATTATTGTCTGGTATAGTGCAGCAGCAGAA
CAATTTGCTGAGGGCTATTGAGGCGCAACAGCATCTGTTGCAACTCACAGTCTGGGGCATCAAGCAGCTC
CAGGCAAGAATCCTGGCTGTGGAAAGATACCTAAAGGATCAACAGCTCCTGGGGATTTGGGGTTGCTCTG
GAAAACTCATTTGCACCACTGCTGTGCCTTGGAATGCTAGTTGGAGTAATAAATCTCTGGAACAGATTTG
GAATCACACGACCTGGATGGAGTGGGACAGAGAAATTAACAATTACACAAGCTTAATACACTCCTTAATT
GAAGAATCGCAAAACCAGCAAGAAAAGAATGAACAAGAATTATTGGAATTAGATAAATGGGCAAGTTTGT
GGAATTGGTTTAACATAACAAATTGGCTGTGGTATATAAAATTATTCATAATGATAGTAGGAGGCTTGGT
AGGTTTAAGAATAGTTTTTGCTGTACTTTCTATAGTGAATAGAGTTAGGCAGGGATATTCACCATTATCG
TTTCAGACCCACCTCCCAACCCCGAGGGGACCCAGAGAGGGCCTATTTCCCATGATTCCTTCATATTTGC
ATATACGATACAAGGCTGTTAGAGAGATAATTAGAATTAATTTGACTGTAAACACAAAGATATTAGTACA
AAATACGTGACGTAGAAAGTAATAATTTCTTGGGTAGTTTGCAGTTTTAAAATTATGTTTTAAAATGGAC
TATCATATGCTTACCGTAACTTGAAAGTATTTCGATTTCTTGGCTTTATATATCTTGTGGAAAGGACGAA
ACACCGGCATCGCCCTCCTTTGTCAGTTTTAGAGCTAGAAATAGCAAGTTAAAATAAGGCTAGTCCGTTA
TCAACTTGAAAAAGTGGCACCGAGTCGGTGCTTTTTTGAATTCTAGATCTTGAGACAAATGGCAGTATTC
ATCCACAATTTTAAAAGAAAAGGGGGGATTGGGGGGTACAGTGCAGGGGAAAGAATAGTAGACATAATAG
CAACAGACATACAAACTAAAGAATTACAAAAACAAATTACAAAAATTCAAAATTTTCGGGTTTATTACAG
GGACAGCAGAGATCCACTTTGGCGCCGGCTCGAGTGGCTCCGGTGCCCGTCAGTGGGCAGAGCGCACATC
GCCCACAGTCCCCGAGAAGTTGGGGGGAGGGGTCGGCAATTGAACCGGTGCCTAGAGAAGGTGGCGCGGG
GTAAACTGGGAAAGTGATGTCGTGTACTGGCTCCGCCTTTTTCCCGAGGGTGGGGGAGAACCGTATATAA
GTGCAGTAGTCGCCGTGAACGTTCTTTTTCGCAACGGGTTTGCCGCCAGAACACAGGTGTCGTGACGCGG
GATCCGCCACCATGACCGAGTACAAGCCCACGGTGCGCCTCGCCACCCGCGACGACGTCCCCAGGGCCGT
ACGCACCCTCGCCGCCGCGTTCGCCGACTACCCCGCCACGCGCCACACCGTCGATCCGGACCGCCACATC
GAGCGGGTCACCGAGCTGCAAGAACTCTTCCTCACGCGCGTCGGGCTCGACATCGGCAAGGTGTGGGTCG
CGGACGACGGCGCCGCGGTGGCGGTCTGGACCACGCCGGAGAGCGTCGAAGCGGGGGCGGTGTTCGCCGA
GATCGGCCCGCGCATGGCCGAGTTGAGCGGTTCCCGGCTGGCCGCGCAGCAACAGATGGAAGGCCTCCTG
GCGCCGCACCGGCCCAAGGAGCCCGCGTGGTTCCTGGCCACCGTCGGAGTCTCGCCCGACCACCAGGGCA
AGGGTCTGGGCAGCGCCGTCGTGCTCCCCGGAGTGGAGGCGGCCGAGCGCGCCGGGGTGCCCGCCTTCCT
GGAGACCTCCGCGCCCCGCAACCTCCCCTTCTACGAGCGGCTCGGCTTCACCGTCACCGCCGACGTCGAG
GTGCCCGAAGGACCGCGCACCTGGTGCATGACCCGCAAGCCCGGTGCCTGAACGCGTTAAGTCGACAATC
AACCTCTGGATTACAAAATTTGTGAAAGATTGACTGGTATTCTTAACTATGTTGCTCCTTTTACGCTATG
TGGATACGCTGCTTTAATGCCTTTGTATCATGCTATTGCTTCCCGTATGGCTTTCATTTTCTCCTCCTTG
TATAAATCCTGGTTGCTGTCTCTTTATGAGGAGTTGTGGCCCGTTGTCAGGCAACGTGGCGTGGTGTGCA
CTGTGTTTGCTGACGCAACCCCCACTGGTTGGGGCATTGCCACCACCTGTCAGCTCCTTTCCGGGACTTT
CGCTTTCCCCCTCCCTATTGCCACGGCGGAACTCATCGCCGCCTGCCTTGCCCGCTGCTGGACAGGGGCT
CGGCTGTTGGGCACTGACAATTCCGTGGTGTTGTCGGGGAAATCATCGTCCTTTCCTTGGCTGCTCGCCT
GTGTTGCCACCTGGATTCTGCGCGGGACGTCCTTCTGCTACGTCCCTTCGGCCCTCAATCCAGCGGACCT
TCCTTCCCGCGGCCTGCTGCCGGCTCTGCGGCCTCTTCCGCGTCTTCGCCTTCGCCCTCAGACGAGTCGG
ATCTCCCTTTGGGCCGCCTCCCCGCGTCGACTTTAAGACCAATGACTTACAAGGCAGCTGTAGATCTTAG
CCACTTTTTAAAAGAAAAGGGGGGACTGGAAGGGCTAATTCACTCCCAACGAAGACAAGATCTGCTTTTT
GCTTGTACTGGGTCTCTCTGGTTAGACCAGATCTGAGCCTGGGAGCTCTCTGGCTAACTAGGGAACCCAC
TGCTTAAGCCTCAATAAAGCTTGCCTTGAGTGCTTCAAGTAGTGTGTGCCCGTCTGTTGTGTGACTCTGG
TAACTAGAGATCCCTCAGACCCTTTTAGTCAGTGTGGAAAATCTCTAGCAGTACGTATAGTAGTTCATGT
CATCTTATTATTCAGTATTTATAACTTGCAAAGAAATGAATATCAGAGAGTGAGAGGAACTTGTTTATTG
CAGCTTATAATGGTTACAAATAAAGCAATAGCATCACAAATTTCACAAATAAAGCATTTTTTTCACTGCA
TTCTAGTTGTGGTTTGTCCAAACTCATCAATGTATCTTATCATGTCTGGCTCTAGCTATCCCGCCCCTAA
CTCCGCCCATCCCGCCCCTAACTCCGCCCAGTTCCGCCCATTCTCCGCCCCATGGCTGACTAATTTTTTT
TATTTATGCAGAGGCCGAGGCCGCCTCGGCCTCTGAGCTATTCCAGAAGTAGTGAGGAGGCTTTTTTGGA
GGCCTAGGGACGTACCCAATTCGCCCTATAGTGAGTCGTATTACGCGCGCTCACTGGCCGTCGTTTTACA
ACGTCGTGACTGGGAAAACCCTGGCGTTACCCAACTTAATCGCCTTGCAGCACATCCCCCTTTCGCCAGC
TGGCGTAATAGCGAAGAGGCCCGCACCGATCGCCCTTCCCAACAGTTGCGCAGCCTGAATGGCGAATGGG
[124 nt withheld, positions 4621-4744]
C
[91 nt withheld, positions 4746-4836]
A
[49 nt withheld, positions 4838-4886]
CCTTTGACGTTGGAGTCCACGTTCTTT
[37 nt withheld, positions 4914-4950]
ACCCTATCTCGGTCTATTCTTTTGATTTATAAGGGATTTTGCCGATTTCGGCCTATTGGTTAAAAAATGA
GCTGATTTAACAAAAATTTAACGCGAATTTTAACAAAATATTAACGCTTACAATTTAGGTGGCACTTTTC
GGGGAAATGTGCGCGGAACCCCTATTTGTTTATTTTTCTAAATACATTCAAATATGTATCCGCTCATGAG
ACAATAACCCTGATAAATGCTTCAATAATATTGAAAAAGGAAGAGTATGAGTATTCAACATTTCCGTGTC
GCCCTTATTCCCTTTTTTGCGGCATTTTGCCTTCCTGTTTTTGCTCACCCAGAAACGCTGGTGAAAGTAA
AAGATGCTGAAGATCAGTTGGGTGCACGAGTGGGTTACATCGAACTGGATCTCAACAGCGGTAAGATCCT
TGAGAGTTTTCGCCCCGAAGAACGTTTTCCAATGATGAGCACTTTTAAAGTTCTGCTATGTGGCGCGGTA
TTATCCCGTATTGACGCCGGGCAAGAGCAACTCGGTCGCCGCATACACTATTCTCAGAATGACTTGGTTG
AGTACTCACCAGTCACAGAAAAGCATCTTACGGATGGCATGACAGTAAGAGAATTATGCAGTGCTGCCAT
AACCATGAGTGATAACACTGCGGCCAACTTACTTCTGACAACGATCGGAGGACCGAAGGAGCTAACCGCT
TTTTTGCACAACATGGGGGATCATGTAACTCGCCTTGATCGTTGGGAACCGGAGCTGAATGAAGCCATAC
CAAACGACGAGCGTGACACCACGATGCCTGTAGCAATGGCAACAACGTTGCGCAAACTATTAACTGGCGA
ACTACTTACTCTAGCTTCCCGGCAACAATTAATAGACTGGATGGAGGCGGATAAAGTTGCAGGACCACTT
CTGCGCTCGGCCCTTCCGGCTGGCTGGTTTATTGCTGATAAATCTGGAGCCGGTGAGCGTGGGTCTCGCG
GTATCATTGCAGCACTGGGGCCAGATGGTAAGCCCTCCCGTATCGTAGTTATCTACACGACGGGGAGTCA
GGCAACTATGGATGAACGAAATAGACAGATCGCTGAGATAGGTGCCTCACTGATTAAGCATTGGTAACTG
TCAGACCAAGTTTACTCATATATACTTTAGATTGATTTAAAACTTCATTTTTAATTTAAAAGGATCTAGG
TGAAGATCCTTTTTGATAATCTCATGACCAAAATCCCTTAACGTGAGTTTTCGTTCCACTGAGCGTCAGA
CCCCGTAGAAAAGATCAAAGGATCTTCTTGAGATCCTTTTTTTCTGCGCGTAATCTGCTGCTTGCAAACA
AAAAAACCACCGCTACCAGCGGTGGTTTGTTTGCCGGATCAAGAGCTACCAACTCTTTTTCCGAAGGTAA
CTGGCTTCAGCAGAGCGCAGATACCAAATACTGTTCTTCTAGTGTAGCCGTAGTTAGGCCACCACTTCAA
GAACTCTGTAGCACCGCCTACATACCTCGCTCTGCTAATCCTGTTACCAGTGGCTGCTGCCAGTGGCGAT
AAGTCGTGTCTTACCGGGTTGGACTCAAGACGATAGTTACCGGATAAGGCGCAGCGGTCGGGCTGAACGG
GGGGTTCGTGCACACAGCCCAGCTTGGAGCGAACGACCTACACCGAACTGAGATACCTACAGCGTGAGCT
ATGAGAAAGCGCCACGCTTCCCGAAGGGAGAAAGGCGGACAGGTATCCGGTAAGCGGCAGGGTCGGAACA
GGAGAGCGCACGAGGGAGCTTCCAGGGGGAAACGCCTGGTATCTTTATAGTCCTGTCGGGTTTCGCCACC
TCTGACTTGAGCGTCGATTTTTGTGATGCTCGTCAGGGGGGCGGAGCCTATGGAAAAACGCCAGCAACGC
GGCCTTTTTACGGTTCCTGGCCTTTTGCTGGCCTTTTGCTCACATGTTCTTTCCTGCGTTATCCCCTGAT
TCTGTGGATAACCGTATTACCGCCTTTGAGTGAGCTGATACCGCTCGCCGCAGCCGAACGACCGAGCGCA
GCGAGTCAGTGAGCGAGGAAGCGGAAGAGCGCCCAATACGCAAACCGCCTCTCCCCGCGCGTTGGCCGAT
TCATTAATGCAGCTGGCACGACAGGTTTCCCGACTGGAAAGCGGGCAGTGAGCGCAACGCAATTAATGTG
AGTTAGCTCACTCATTAGGCACCCCAGGCTTTACACTTTATGCTTCCGGCTCGTATGTTGTGTGGAATTG
TGAGCGGATAACAATTTCACACAGGAAACAGCTATGACCATGATTACGCCAAGCGCGCAATTAACCCTCA
CTAAAGGGAACAAAAGCTGGAGCTGCAAGC
