>Addgene plasmid #83934 | pLenti-sgCTRL-1 | addgene partial sequence | sequence record 163163 | hU6-F 5'-GAGGGCCTATTTCCCATGATT-3'
GCTGTTAGAGAGATAATTAGAATTAATTTGACTGTAAACACAAAGATATTAGTACAAAATACGTGACGTA
GAAAGTAATAATTTCTTGGGTAGTTTGCAGTTTTAAAATTATGTTTTAAAATGGACTATCATATGCTTAC
CGTAACTTGAAAGTATTTCGATTTCTTGGCTTTATATATCTTGTGGAAAGGACGAAACACCGGCATCGCC
CTCCTTTGTCAGTTTTAGAGCTAGAAATAGCAAGTTAAAATAAGGCTAGTCCGTTATCAACTTGAAAAAG
TGGCACCGAGTCGGTGCTTTTTTGAATTCTAGATCTTGAGACAAATGGCAGTATTCATCCACAATTTTAA
AAGAAAAGGGGGGATTGGGGGGTACAGTGCAGGGGAAAGAATAGTAGACATAATAGCAACAGACATACAA
ACTAAAGAATTACAAAAACAAATTACAAAAATTCAAAATTTTCGGGTTTATTACAGGGACAGCAGAGATC
CACTTTGGCGCCGGCTCGAGTGGCTCCGGTGCCCGTCAGTGGGCAGAGCGCACATCGCCCACAGTCCCCG
AGAAGTTGGGGGGAGGGGTCGGCAATTGAACCGGTGCCTAGAGAAGGTGGCGCGGGGTAAACTGGGAAAG
TGATGTCGTGTACTGGCTCCGCCTTTTTCCCGAGGGTGGGGGAGAACCGTATATAAGTGCAGTAGTCGCC
GTGAACGTTCTTTTTCGCAACGGGTTTGCCGCCAGAACACAGGTGTCGTGACGCGGGATCCGCCACCATG
ACCGAGTACAAGCCCACGGTGCGCCTCGCCACCCGCGACGACGTCCCCAGGGCCGTACGCACCCTCGCCG
CCGCGTTCGCCGACTACCCCGCCACGCGCCACACCGTCGATCCGGACCGCCACATCGAGCGGGTCACCGA
GCTGCAAGAACTCTTCCTCACGCGCGTCGGGCTCGACATCGGCAAGGTGTGGGTCGCGGACGA
