>Addgene plasmid #83934 | pLenti-sgCTRL-1 | addgene partial sequence | sequence record 163164 | StrepPyoCas9-5UTR-F 5'-CGGTGCCACTTTTTCAAGTTG-3'
ACTTGCTATTTCTAGCTCTAAAACTGACAAAGGAGGGCGATGCCGGTGTTTCGTCCTTTCCACAAGATAT
ATAAAGCCAAGAAATCGAAATACTTTCAAGTTACGGTAAGCATATGATAGTCCATTTTAAAACATAATTT
TAAAACTGCAAACTACCCAAGAAATTATTACTTTCTACGTCACGTATTTTGTACTAATATCTTTGTGTTT
ACAGTCAAATTAATTCTAATTATCTCTCTAACAGCCTTGTATCGTATATGCAAATATGAAGGAATCATGG
GAAATAGGCCCTCTCTGGGTCCCCTCGGGGTTGGGAGGTGGGTCTGAAACGATAATGGTGAATATCCCTG
CCTAACTCTATTCACTATAGAAAGTACAGCAAAAACTATTCTTAAACCTACCAAGCCTCCTACTATCATT
ATGAATAATTTTATATACCACAGCCAATTTGTTATGTTAAACCAATTCCACAAACTTGCCCATTTATCTA
ATTCCAATAATTCTTGTTCATTCTTTTCTTGCTGGTTTTGCGATTCTTCAATTAAGGAGTGTATTAAGCT
TGTGTAATTGTTAATTTCTCTGTCCCACTCCATCCAGGTCGTGTGATTCCAAATCTGTTCCAGAGATTTA
TTACTCCAACTAGCATTCCAAGGCACAGCAGTGGTGCAAATGAGTTTTCCAGAGCAACCCCAAATCCCCA
GGAGCTGTTGATCCTTTAGGTATCTTTCCACAGCCAGGATTCTTGCCTGGAGCTGCTTGATGCCCCAGAC
TGTGAGTTGCAACAGATGCTGTTGCGCCTCAATAGCCCTCAGCAAATTGTTCTGCTGCTGCACTATACCA
GACAATAATTGTCTGGCCTGTACCGTCAGCGTCATTGACGCTGCGCCCATAGTGCTTCCTGCTGCTCCCA
AGAACCCAAGGAACAAAGCTCCTATTCCCACTGCTCTTTTTTCTCTCTGCACCACTCTTCTCTTTGCCTT
GGTGGGTGCTACTCCTAATGG
